Addgene plasmid #1397: pCDNA3-p110alpha-HA
Depositing lab: Lewis Cantley. Depositing organization: Beth Israel Deaconess Medical Center.
Backbone
  Vector backbone: pCDNA3
  Backbone size w/o insert (bp): 5000
  Vector type: Mammalian Expression
Growth in bacteria
  Bacterial resistance: Ampicillin, 100 μg/mL
  Growth temperature: 37°C
  Growth strain: DH5alpha
  Copy number: High Copy
Gene/Insert
  Gene/Insert name: PI3K catalytic subunit p110-alpha (alt names: PIK3CA bos taurus; Gene 282306)
  Species: B. taurus (bovine)
  Insert size (bp): 3500
  Entrez Gene: PIK3CA
  Tag / fusion protein: HA (C terminal on backbone)
  Cloning method: Restriction Enzyme; 5′ cloning site XhoI (not destroyed); 3′ cloning site XhoI (not destroyed)
  Sequencing primers: 5′ CMV-F; 3′ BGH-rev
Terms and licenses: Academic/Nonprofit Terms; Industry Terms: Not Available to Industry
How to cite: pCDNA3-p110alpha-HA was a gift from Lewis Cantley (Addgene plasmid # 1397 ; http://n2t.net/addgene:1397 ; RRID:Addgene_1397)
