[The description below was written by a language model from this plasmid's Addgene catalogue record.]
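Description:
pCDNA3-p110alpha-HA is a mammalian expression plasmid built on the pCDNA3 backbone (about 5 kb without insert) that carries the bovine (Bos taurus) PIK3CA coding sequence. This gene encodes p110-alpha, the catalytic subunit of class IA phosphoinositide 3-kinase. The insert is roughly 3.5 kb and was introduced by restriction cloning into an XhoI site, which is retained at both the 5′ and 3′ junctions. Because the same enzyme flanks both ends, the orientation of the insert depends on the clone selected rather than being directed by the cloning strategy. The protein is expressed with a C-terminal HA epitope tag, recorded as being supplied by the backbone, which allows detection or immunoprecipitation with anti-HA antibodies and helps distinguish the exogenous protein from endogenous p110-alpha.

The record does not list individual regulatory features. However, the sequencing primers given (CMV forward and BGH reverse) fit the standard pCDNA3 layout, in which the insert lies between the CMV immediate-early promoter and the bovine growth hormone polyadenylation signal, giving strong constitutive expression in transfected mammalian cells. In bacteria the plasmid is maintained at high copy number under ampicillin selection. Standard pCDNA3 also carries a neomycin resistance cassette for G418 selection of stable mammalian lines, but this is not stated in the record for this construct. The plasmid is suited to transient or stable overexpression of tagged p110-alpha for studies of PI3K signalling, such as examining its association with regulatory subunits, lipid kinase activity, or downstream pathway activation, although the record does not name a specific application.
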