>Addgene plasmid #1397 | pCDNA3-p110alpha-HA | addgene partial sequence | sequence record 16473 | 1397 with BGH-rev
TATAGAATAGGGCCCTCTAGATCAGGAGGCGTAGTCGGGCACGTCGTAGGGGTAGGCCATCTCGAGGTTC
AAAGCATGCTGCTTAATTGTGTGGAAGATCCAATCCATTTTTGTTGTCCAGCCACCATGGTGTGCATCAT
TCATTTGTTTCATGAAATACTCCAAAGCCTCTTGCTCAGTTTTATCTAAAGCTAGGGTCTTTCGAATGTA
TGCAATATCATCAAAAGATTGCAGTTCTGGCATTCCAGAGCCAAGCATCATTGAGAAAAGATTTATGAAG
AGATTGGCATGCTGCCGAATAGCTAGATAAGCCTTGTAACACATCTCCTGAAACCTCTCAAATTCTCTTG
TCTTTGTGCATTCTTGGGCTCCTTTACTAATCACTATTAAGAAATCTTGTGTCAAAACAAACGGCACGCG
CTCTCGTTTATAACCAAATTTTTTCTTCTTGTGATCCAAAAAGTGTCCAAAATCTATATGAAACAGTTGT
CCATCATCTTTAACCATGATATTACTATTGTGACGATCTCCAATTCCCAAAATGAAGGTGGCAACACAAT
ATCCAGCACATGATCGTGTAAACAAATCGATGGCCGCATCATATATTTCCCCCTTGTTCTTGTCTTTGAG
CCACTGATGGAGTGTGTGGCTGTTAAACTGCAGTGCACCTTTCAGGCCTCCTTTACACTGAATCTGCATT
ATAGTGTGAGAATTTCTCACCACCTCGATAAGTCCCACACAGTCACCGATTGACAGACATCCATAAGGTA
ACATTCGAAGATCAAGACCTTGATTTTGCCAGATATTTTCCATAATG
