>Addgene plasmid #1397 | pCDNA3-p110alpha-HA | addgene partial sequence | sequence record 16474 | 1397, T7 primer
GNCGCTGGTCGANCTNGGATCTCGAGATGCCTCCAGACCATCATCAGGTGAACTGTGGGGCATCCACTTG
ATGCCCCCAAGAATCCTAGTAGAATGTTTACTACCAAATGGGATGATAGTGACTTTAGAATGCCTCCGTG
AGGCTACGTTAATAACGATAAAGCATGAACTATTTAAAGAAGCAAGAAAATACCCTCTCCATCAACTTCT
TCAAGATGAATCTTCTTACATTTTCGTAAGTGTTACCCAAGAAGCAGAAAGGGAAGAATTTTTTGATGAA
ACAAGACGACTTTGTGACCTTCGGCTTTTTCAACCCTTTTTAAAAGTAATTGAACCAGTAGGCAACCGTG
AAGAAAAGATCCTCAATCGAGAAATTGGTTTTGCTATCGGCATGCCAGTGTGTGAATTCGATATGGTTAA
AGATCCAGAAGTACAGGACTTCCGAAGAAATATTCTCAATGTTTGTAAAGAAGCTGTGGATCTTAGGGAT
CTTAATTCACCTCATAGTAGAGCAATGTATGTTTATCCTCCAAATGTAGAATCTTCACCAGAACTGCCAA
AGCACATATATAATAAATTGGATAAAGGGCAAATAATAGTGGTGATTTGGGTAATAGTTTCTCCAAATAA
TGACAAACAGAAGTATACTCTGAAAATCAACCATGACTGTGTGCCAGAACAAGTAATTGCTGAAGCAATC
AGGAAAAAAACTCGAAGTATGTTGCTATCATCTGAACAACTAAAACTCTGTGTTTTAGAATATCAGGGCA
AGTATATTTTAAAAGTGTGTGGATGTGATGAATACTTCCTAGAAAAATATCCTCTGAGTCAGTATAAGTA
TATAAGAAGCTGTATAATGCTTGGGAGGATGCCCAATTTGATGCTGATGGCTAAAGAAAGCCTCTATTCT
CAACTGCCAATGGACTGTTTTACAATGCCATCATATTCCAGACGCATCTCCACAGCTACGCCATATATGA
ATGGAGAACATCTACAAATCCCTTTGGGTTATAATAGTGCACTCAAATAAAA
